# Supplementary material for: A comprehensive Schizosaccharomyces pombe atlas of physical transcription factor interactions with proteins and chromatin
Source: bioRxiv preprint, doi:10.1101/2024.08.20.607873, version 2 (2024-08-21)
Supplement: Supplemental Data 1 [file 607873_file02.zip › pMB2475_pTwist-amp-HighCopy-Nterm-HRtemplates.gb]

LOCUS       pMB2475_pTwist-amp-High 3538 bp ds-DNA     circular     05-AUG-2024
DEFINITION  .
FEATURES             Location/Qualifiers
     misc_feature    1..21
                     /label="Uni_9 R"
                     /ApEinfo_revcolor="#d59687"
                     /ApEinfo_fwdcolor="#d59687"
     source          1..2221
                     /label="source"
                     /ApEinfo_revcolor="#d6b295"
                     /ApEinfo_fwdcolor="#d6b295"
                     /organism="synthetic DNA construct"
                     /mol_type="other DNA"
     primer_bind     complement(57..73)
                     /label="M13 rev"
                     /ApEinfo_revcolor="#ff9ccd"
                     /ApEinfo_fwdcolor="#ff9ccd"
                     /note="common sequencing primer, one of multiple similar variants"
     rep_origin      complement(245..833)
                     /label="ori"
                     /ApEinfo_revcolor="#85dae9"
                     /ApEinfo_fwdcolor="#85dae9"
                     /note="high-copy-number ColE1/pMB1/pBR322/pUC origin of replication"
                     /direction="LEFT"
     protein_bind    complement(950..974)
                     /label="attB1"
                     /ApEinfo_revcolor="#f8d3a9"
                     /ApEinfo_fwdcolor="#f8d3a9"
                     /note="recombination site for the Gateway(R) BP reaction"
                     /gene="mutant version of attB"
                     /bound_moiety="BP Clonase(TM)"
     CDS             complement(1074..1934)
                     /label="AmpR"
                     /ApEinfo_revcolor="#84b0dc"
                     /ApEinfo_fwdcolor="#84b0dc"
                     /note="confers resistance to ampicillin, carbenicillin, andrelated antibiotics"
                     /gene="bla"
                     /product="beta-lactamase"
                     /translation="MSIQHFRVALIPFFAAFCLPVFAHPETLVKVKDAEDQLGARVGYIELDLNSGKILESFRPEERFPMMSTFKVLLCGAVLSRIDAGQEQLGRRIHYSQNDLVEYSPVTEKHLTDGMTVRELCSAAITMSDNTAANLLLTTIGGPKELTAFLHNMGDHVTRLDRWEPELNEAIPNDERDTTMPVAMATTLRKLLTGELLTLASRQQLIDWMEADKVAGPLLRSALPAGWFIADKSGAGERGSRGIIAALGPDGKPSRIVVIYTTGSQATMDERNRQIAEIGASLIKHW*"
     promoter        complement(1935..2039)
                     /label="AmpR promoter"
                     /ApEinfo_revcolor="#b1ff67"
                     /ApEinfo_fwdcolor="#b1ff67"
                     /gene="bla"
     primer_bind     2153..2169
                     /label="M13 fwd"
                     /ApEinfo_revcolor="#b7e6d7"
                     /ApEinfo_fwdcolor="#b7e6d7"
                     /note="common sequencing primer, one of multiple similar variants"
     misc_feature    2200..2221
                     /label="Uni_9 F"
                     /ApEinfo_revcolor="#9eafd2"
                     /ApEinfo_fwdcolor="#9eafd2"
     misc_feature    2222..2568
                     /label="TFID24_SPCC736.08"
                     /ApEinfo_revcolor="#f8d3a9"
                     /ApEinfo_fwdcolor="#f8d3a9"
     CDS             2381..2446
                     /label="3xFlag"
                     /ApEinfo_revcolor="#85dae9"
                     /ApEinfo_fwdcolor="#85dae9"
     CDS             2447..2464
                     /label="6xGly linker"
                     /ApEinfo_revcolor="#c6c9d1"
                     /ApEinfo_fwdcolor="#c6c9d1"
     misc_feature    2569..2859
                     /label="TFID29_SPBC317.01"
                     /ApEinfo_revcolor="#faac61"
                     /ApEinfo_fwdcolor="#faac61"
     CDS             2664..2729
                     /label="3xFlag"
                     /ApEinfo_revcolor="#85dae9"
                     /ApEinfo_fwdcolor="#85dae9"
     CDS             2730..2747
                     /label="6xGly linker"
                     /ApEinfo_revcolor="#c6c9d1"
                     /ApEinfo_fwdcolor="#c6c9d1"
     misc_feature    2860..3263
                     /label="TFID34_SPAC21E11.03c"
                     /ApEinfo_revcolor="#f8d3a9"
                     /ApEinfo_fwdcolor="#f8d3a9"
     CDS             3044..3109
                     /label="3xFlag"
                     /ApEinfo_revcolor="#85dae9"
                     /ApEinfo_fwdcolor="#85dae9"
     CDS             3110..3127
                     /label="6xGly linker"
                     /ApEinfo_revcolor="#c6c9d1"
                     /ApEinfo_fwdcolor="#c6c9d1"
     misc_feature    3264..3538
                     /label="TFID36_SPBC725.11c"
                     /ApEinfo_revcolor="#f8d3a9"
                     /ApEinfo_fwdcolor="#f8d3a9"
     CDS             3360..3425
                     /label="3xFlag"
                     /ApEinfo_revcolor="#85dae9"
                     /ApEinfo_fwdcolor="#85dae9"
     CDS             3426..3443
                     /label="6xGly linker"
                     /ApEinfo_revcolor="#c6c9d1"
                     /ApEinfo_fwdcolor="#c6c9d1"
ORIGIN
        1 aggctaggtg gaggctcagt gatgataagt ctgcgatggt ggatgcatgt gtcatggtca
       61 tagctgtttc ctgtgtgaaa ttgttatccg ctcagagggc acaatcctat tccgcgctat
      121 ccgacaatct ccaagacatt aggtggagtt cagttcggcg tatggcatat gtcgctggaa
      181 agaacatgtg agcaaaaggc cagcaaaagg ccaggaaccg taaaaaggcc gcgttgctgg
      241 cgtttttcca taggctccgc ccccctgacg agcatcacaa aaatcgacgc tcaagtcaga
      301 ggtggcgaaa cccgacagga ctataaagat accaggcgtt tccccctgga agctccctcg
      361 tgcgctctcc tgttccgacc ctgccgctta ccggatacct gtccgccttt ctcccttcgg
      421 gaagcgtggc gctttctcat agctcacgct gtaggtatct cagttcggtg taggtcgttc
      481 gctccaagct gggctgtgtg cacgaacccc ccgttcagcc cgaccgctgc gccttatccg
      541 gtaactatcg tcttgagtcc aacccggtaa gacacgactt atcgccactg gcagcagcca
      601 ctggtaacag gattagcaga gcgaggtatg taggcggtgc tacagagttc ttgaagtggt
      661 ggcctaacta cggctacact agaagaacag tatttggtat ctgcgctctg ctgaagccag
      721 ttaccttcgg aaaaagagtt ggtagctctt gatccggcaa acaaaccacc gctggtagcg
      781 gtggtttttt tgtttgcaag cagcagatta cgcgcagaaa aaaaggatct caagaagatc
      841 ctttgatctt ttctacgggg tctgacgctc tattcaacaa agccgccgtc ccgtcaagtc
      901 agcgtaaatg ggtagggggc ttcaaatcgt cctcgtgata ccaattcgga gcctgctttt
      961 ttgtacaaac ttgttgataa tggcaattca aggatcttca cctagatcct tttaaattaa
     1021 aaatgaagtt ttaaatcaat ctaaagtata tatgagtaaa cttggtctga cagttaccaa
     1081 tgcttaatca gtgaggcacc tatctcagcg atctgtctat ttcgttcatc catagttgcc
     1141 tgactccccg tcgtgtagat aactacgata cgggagggct taccatctgg ccccagtgct
     1201 gcaatgatac cgcgagagcc acgctcaccg gctccagatt tatcagcaat aaaccagcca
     1261 gccggaaggg ccgagcgcag aagtggtcct gcaactttat ccgcctccat ccagtctatt
     1321 aattgttgcc gggaagctag agtaagtagt tcgccagtta atagtttgcg caacgttgtt
     1381 gccattgcta caggcatcgt ggtgtcacgc tcgtcgtttg gtatggcttc attcagctcc
     1441 ggttcccaac gatcaaggcg agttacatga tcccccatgt tgtgcaaaaa agcggttagc
     1501 tccttcggtc ctccgatcgt tgtcagaagt aagttggccg cagtgttatc actcatggtt
     1561 atggcagcac tgcataattc tcttactgtc atgccatccg taagatgctt ttctgtgact
     1621 ggtgagtact caaccaagtc attctgagaa tagtgtatgc ggcgaccgag ttgctcttgc
     1681 ccggcgtcaa tacgggataa taccgcgcca catagcagaa ctttaaaagt gctcatcatt
     1741 ggaaaacgtt cttcggggcg aaaactctca aggatcttac cgctgttgag atccagttcg
     1801 atgtaaccca ctcgtgcacc caactgatct tcagcatctt ttactttcac cagcgtttct
     1861 gggtgagcaa aaacaggaag gcaaaatgcc gcaaaaaagg gaataagggc gacacggaaa
     1921 tgttgaatac tcatactctt cctttttcaa tattattgaa gcatttatca gggttattgt
     1981 ctcatgagcg gatacatatt tgaatgtatt tagaaaaata aacaaatagg ggttccgcgc
     2041 acatttcccc gaaaagtgcc agatacctga aacaaaaccc atcgtacggc caaggaagtc
     2101 tccaataact gtgatccacc acaagcgcca gggttttccc agtcacgacg ttgtaaaacg
     2161 acggccagtc atgcataatc cgcacgcatc tggaataagg aagtgccatt ccgcctgacc
     2221 tCGCCATACT GCAAATGTCC TAAGCATCTA GTAATTTGGT CCCTTACTTT AAATTTTAAT
     2281 ATTTTCTCAC TGAAAATAAT TTAAGTAAAA GCAAATGCAT GTCTTAATCC TATAGGTCCA
     2341 ACAGTTTAAG CAAGTATAAA ACATAATTTG AACATTAATG GACTACAAAG ACCATGACGG
     2401 TGATTATAAA GATCATGACA TCGACTACAA GGATGACGAT GACAAGGGGG GAGGCGGGGG
     2461 TGGAGGGGAC TATTTTGCCT GGGATTTTGC AAATATCTCT GGGAGTAATA CTTCTGGCTC
     2521 CTTAAATTTA AATCAGTTGA ACTGTAAGCG CTAGCAATGA TGGTTGAGCG TCATTCTCCC
     2581 TATACCTGAA TTTTGGTTAA CCTCGTCGAC TCTTTTTCTC TTTTCTCGTC AAACCTTACT
     2641 AAATATATAC AACGTCTAAT ATGGACTACA AAGACCATGA CGGTGATTAT AAAGATCATG
     2701 ACATCGACTA CAAGGATGAC GATGACAAGG GGGGAGGCGG GGGTGGAGGG CGCaaaaaaa
     2761 TCTCCATTGC ACCCATAACC GACGATCGTT CAAGGAGCGT AACTTTTGTC AAACGAAAAC
     2821 AAGGTCTCTA CAAAAAGGCG TATGAACTCG CTGTGCTAGC TGCGTGTTGT ATTCACCAAG
     2881 TAGGAGTTTC CTTTAAATTA AAATATATCC TTTAGGGTAT TTCTTTTTTC GTTCTTACtt
     2941 tttttttcat ttcaatttcc catctccccc tttgtttcct ttgttatatt tttgtttgtG
     3001 ATCATCTGAT TCCCCCTTTT CTATACATTG ATTATTTAAG ATGGACTACA AAGACCATGA
     3061 CGGTGATTAT AAAGATCATG ACATCGACTA CAAGGATGAC GATGACAAGG GGGGAGGCGG
     3121 GGGTGGAACT GCCaaaaaaa aaGAAGTTGA TGATGAAAAG CGTCGCCGAA TTCTGGAGCG
     3181 CAATCGCATT GCCGCTTCTA AATTTCGCCA GAAAAAGAAA GAGTGGATTA AAGAATTAGA
     3241 GCAAACTGCC AATGCTGCCT TTGCCAACGA GACGAATATA CCGTAACGAG CAGAATTTTG
     3301 ATTCCTGAGA TCCTCCCAAT AGTTAGAGCA ATTGAAATAA GAATAGTCAT TTTCCAATGG
     3361 ACTACAAAGA CCATGACGGT GATTATAAAG ATCATGACAT CGACTACAAG GATGACGATG
     3421 ACAAGGGGGG AGGCGGGGGT GGAAATCCAT ATGAGCCGGT CGAGGGGCTT TACGTGAATG
     3481 CAAAGCAATA CCATCGAATT TTGAAACGTA GAGAAGCTCG CGCAAAGTTA GAAGAGAG
//
