# Supplementary material for: A comprehensive Schizosaccharomyces pombe atlas of physical transcription factor interactions with proteins and chromatin
Source: bioRxiv preprint, doi:10.1101/2024.08.20.607873, version 2 (2024-08-21)
Supplement: Supplemental Data 1 [file 607873_file02.zip › pMB338_pFA6a-caURA.gb]

LOCUS       pMB338_pFA6a-caURA      3944 bp ds-DNA     circular     05-AUG-2024
DEFINITION  .
ACCESSION   pAG60
SOURCE      Unknown (unknown)
  ORGANISM  Unknown Unclassified.
COMMENT     File name: pMB338 - pAG60-pFA6a-caURA3.gbk
FEATURES             Location/Qualifiers
     primer          42..61
                     /label="fwd all"
                     /ApEinfo_revcolor="#c6c9d1"
                     /ApEinfo_fwdcolor="#c6c9d1"
     promoter        86..448
                     /label="TEFp (S.c.)"
                     /ApEinfo_revcolor="#75c6a9"
                     /ApEinfo_fwdcolor="#75c6a9"
     primer          complement(126..145)
                     /label="mb684"
                     /ApEinfo_revcolor="#84b0dc"
                     /ApEinfo_fwdcolor="#84b0dc"
     CDS             459..1271
                     /label="C.a.URA3"
                     /ApEinfo_revcolor="#84b0dc"
                     /ApEinfo_fwdcolor="#84b0dc"
     terminator      1282..1483
                     /label="TEFt (S.c.)"
                     /ApEinfo_revcolor="#84b0dc"
                     /ApEinfo_fwdcolor="#84b0dc"
     primer          1409..1428
                     /label="mb705"
                     /ApEinfo_revcolor="#d6b295"
                     /ApEinfo_fwdcolor="#d6b295"
     primer_bind     complement(1581..1600)
                     /label="T7"
                     /ApEinfo_revcolor="#85dae9"
                     /ApEinfo_fwdcolor="#85dae9"
     primer          complement(1628..1647)
                     /label="rev all"
                     /ApEinfo_revcolor="#9eafd2"
                     /ApEinfo_fwdcolor="#9eafd2"
     rep_origin      complement(1840..2522)
                     /label="ColE1 origin"
                     /ApEinfo_revcolor="#9eafd2"
                     /ApEinfo_fwdcolor="#9eafd2"
     CDS             complement(2620..3279)
                     /label="AmpR"
                     /ApEinfo_revcolor="#ffef86"
                     /ApEinfo_fwdcolor="#ffef86"
ORIGIN
        1 GAACGCGGCC GCCAGCTGAA GCTTCGTACG CTGCAGGTCG ACGGATCCCC GGGTTAATTA
       61 AGGCGCGCCA GATCTGTTTA GCTTGCCTCG TCCCCGCCGG GTCACCCGGC CAGCGACATG
      121 GAGGCCCAGA ATACCCTCCT TGACAGTCTT GACGTGCGCA GCTCAGGGGC ATGATGTGAC
      181 TGTCGCCCGT ACATTTAGCC CATACATCCC CATGTATAAT CATTTGCATC CATACATTTT
      241 GATGGCCGCA CGGCGCGAAG CAAAAATTAC GGCTCCTCGC TGCAGACCTG CGAGCAGGGA
      301 AACGCTCCCC TCACAGACGC GTTGAATTGT CCCCACGCCG CGCCCCTGTA GAGAAATATA
      361 AAAGGTTAGG ATTTGCCACT GAGGTTCTTC TTTCATATAC TTCCTTTTAA AATCTTGCTA
      421 GGATACAGTT CTCACATCAC ATCCGAACAT AAACAACCAT GACAGTCAAC ACTAAGACCT
      481 ATAGTGAGAG AGCAGAAACT CATGCCTCAC CAGTAGCACA GCGATTATTT CGATTAATGG
      541 AACTGAAGAA AACCAATTTA TGTGCATCAA TTGACGTTGA TACCACTAAG GAATTCCTTG
      601 AATTAATTGA TAAATTAGGT CCTTATGTAT GCTTAATCAA GACTCATATT GATATAATCA
      661 ATGATTTTTC CTATGAATCC ACTATTGAAC CATTATTAGA ACTTTCACGT AAACATCAAT
      721 TTATGATTTT TGAAGATAGA AAATTTGCTG ATATTGGTAA TACCGTAAAG AAACAATATA
      781 TTGGTGGAGT TTATAAAATT AGTAGTTGGG CAGATATTAC CAATGCTCAT GGTGTCACTG
      841 GGAATGGAGT GGTTGAAGGA TTAAAACAGG GAGCTAAAGA AACCACCACC AACCAAGAGC
      901 CAAGAGGGTT ATTGATGTTA GCTGAATTAT CATCAGTGGG ATCATTAGCA TATGGAGAAT
      961 ATTCTCAAAA AACTGTTGAA ATTGCTAAAT CCGATAAGGA ATTTGTTATT GGATTTATTG
     1021 CCCAACGTGA TATGGGTGGC CAAGAAGAAG GATTTGATTG GCTTATTATG ACACCTGGAG
     1081 TTGGATTAGA TGATAAAGGT GATGGATTAG GACAACAATA TAGAACTGTT GATGAAGTTG
     1141 TTAGCACTGG AACTGATATT ATCATTGTTG GTAGAGGATT GTTTGGTAAA GGAAGAGATC
     1201 CAGATATTGA AGGTAAAAGG TATAGAAATG CTGGTTGGAA TGCTTATTTG AAAAAGACTG
     1261 GCCAATTATA ATCAGTACTG ACAATAAAAA GATTCTTGTT TTCAAGAACT TGTCATTTGT
     1321 ATAGTTTTTT TATATTGTAG TTGTTCTATT TTAATCAAAT GTTAGCGTGA TTTATATTTT
     1381 TTTTCGCCTC GACATCATCT GCCCAGATGC GAAGTTAAGT GCGCAGAAAG TAATATCATG
     1441 CGTCAATCGT ATGTGAATGC TGGTCGCTAT ACTGCTGTCG ATTCGATACT AACGCCGCCA
     1501 TCCAGTGTCG AAAACGAGCT CGAATTCATC GATGATATCA GATCCACTAG TGGCCTATGC
     1561 GGCCGCGGAT CTGCCGGTCT CCCTATAGTG AGTCGTATTA ATTTCGATAA GCCAGGTTAA
     1621 CCTGCATTAA TGAATCGGCC AACGCGCGGG GAGAGGCGGT TTGCGTATTG GGCGCTCTTC
     1681 CGCTTCCTCG CTCACTGACT CGCTGCGCTC GGTCGTTCGG CTGCGGCGAG CGGTATCAGC
     1741 TCACTCAAAG GCGGTAATAC GGTTATCCAC AGAATCAGGG GATAACGCAG GAAAGAACAT
     1801 GTGAGCAAAA GGCCAGCAAA AGGCCAGGAA CCGTAAAAAG GCCGCGTTGC TGGCGTTTTT
     1861 CCATAGGCTC CGCCCCCCTG ACGAGCATCA CAAAAATCGA CGCTCAAGTC AGAGGTGGCG
     1921 AAACCCGACA GGACTATAAA GATACCAGGC GTTTCCCCCT GGAAGCTCCC TCGTGCGCTC
     1981 TCCTGTTCCG ACCCTGCCGC TTACCGGATA CCTGTCCGCC TTTCTCCCTT CGGGAAGCGT
     2041 GGCGCTTTCT CAATGCTCAC GCTGTAGGTA TCTCAGTTCG GTGTAGGTCG TTCGCTCCAA
     2101 GCTGGGCTGT GTGCACGAAC CCCCCGTTCA GCCCGACCGC TGCGCCTTAT CCGGTAACTA
     2161 TCGTCTTGAG TCCAACCCGG TAAGACACGA CTTATCGCCA CTGGCAGCAG CCACTGGTAA
     2221 CAGGATTAGC AGAGCGAGGT ATGTAGGCGG TGCTACAGAG TTCTTGAAGT GGTGGCCTAA
     2281 CTACGGCTAC ACTAGAAGGA CAGTATTTGG TATCTGCGCT CTGCTGAAGC CAGTTACCTT
     2341 CGGAAAAAGA GTTGGTAGCT CTTGATCCGG CAAACAAACC ACCGCTGGTA GCGGTGGTTT
     2401 TTTTGTTTGC AAGCAGCAGA TTACGCGCAG AAAAAAAGGA TCTCAAGAAG ATCCTTTGAT
     2461 CTTTTCTACG GGGTCTGACG CTCAGTGGAA CGAAAACTCA CGTTAAGGGA TTTTGGTCAT
     2521 GAGATTATCA AAAAGGATCT TCACCTAGAT CCTTTTAAAT TAAAAATGAA GTTTTAAATC
     2581 AATCTAAAGT ATATATGAGT AAACTTGGTC TGACAGTTAC CAATGCTTAA TCAGTGAGGC
     2641 ACCTATCTCA GCGATCTGTC TATTTCGTTC ATCCATAGTT GCCTGACTCC CCGTCGTGTA
     2701 GATAACTACG ATACGGGAGG GCTTACCATC TGGCCCCAGT GCTGCAATGA TACCGCGAGA
     2761 CCCACGCTCA CCGGCTCCAG ATTTATCAGC AATAAACCAG CCAGCCGGAA GGGCCGAGCG
     2821 CAGAAGTGGT CCTGCAACTT TATCCGCCTC CATCCAGTCT ATTAATTGTT GCCGGGAAGC
     2881 TAGAGTAAGT AGTTCGCCAG TTAATAGTTT GCGCAACGTT GTTGCCATTG CTACAGGCAT
     2941 CGTGGTGTCA CGCTCGTCGT TTGGTATGGC TTCATTCAGC TCCGGTTCCC AACGATCAAG
     3001 GCGAGTTACA TGATCCCCCA TGTTGTGCAA AAAAGCGGTT AGCTCCTTCG GTCCTCCGAT
     3061 CGTTGTCAGA AGTAAGTTGG CCGCAGTGTT ATCACTCATG GTTATGGCAG CACTGCATAA
     3121 TTCTCTTACT GTCATGCCAT CCGTAAGATG CTTTTCTGTG ACTGGTGAGT ACTCAACCAA
     3181 GTCATTCTGA GAATAGTGTA TGCGGCGACC GAGTTGCTCT TGCCCGGCGT CAATACGGGA
     3241 TAATACCGCG CCACATAGCA GAACTTTAAA AGTGCTCATC ATTGGAAAAC GTTCTTCGGG
     3301 GCGAAAACTC TCAAGGATCT TACCGCTGTT GAGATCCAGT TCGATGTAAC CCACTCGTGC
     3361 ACCCAACTGA TCTTCAGCAT CTTTTACTTT CACCAGCGTT TCTGGGTGAG CAAAAACAGG
     3421 AAGGCAAAAT GCCGCAAAAA AGGGAATAAG GGCGACACGG AAATGTTGAA TACTCATACT
     3481 CTTCCTTTTT CAATATTATT GAAGCATTTA TCAGGGTTAT TGTCTCATGA GCGGATACAT
     3541 ATTTGAATGT ATTTAGAAAA ATAAACAAAT AGGGGTTCCG CGCACATTTC CCCGAAAAGT
     3601 GCCACCTGAC GTCTAAGAAA CCATTATTAT CATGACATTA ACCTATAAAA ATAGGCGTAT
     3661 CACGAGGCCC TTTCGTCTCG CGCGTTTCGG TGATGACGGT GAAAACCTCT GACACATGCA
     3721 GCTCCCGGAG ACGGTCACAG CTTGTCTGTA AGCGGATGCC GGGAGCAGAC AAGCCCGTCA
     3781 GGGCGCGTCA GCGGGTGTTG GCGGGTGTCG GGGCTGGCTT AACTATGCGG CATCAGAGCA
     3841 GATTGTACTG AGAGTGCACC ATATGGACAT ATTGTCGTTA GAACGCGGCT ACAATTAATA
     3901 CATAACCTTA TGTATCATAC ACATACGATT TAGGTGACAC TATA
//
