# Supplementary material for: A comprehensive Schizosaccharomyces pombe atlas of physical transcription factor interactions with proteins and chromatin
Source: bioRxiv preprint, doi:10.1101/2024.08.20.607873, version 2 (2024-08-21)
Supplement: Supplemental Data 1 [file 607873_file02.zip › pMB174_pFA6a-natMX.gb]

LOCUS       pMB174_pFA6a-natMX      3704 bp ds-DNA     circular     05-AUG-2024
DEFINITION  .
COMMENT     File name: pMB174 - pFA6a-natMX6.gbk
FEATURES             Location/Qualifiers
     primer_bind     42..61
                     /label="fwd all"
                     /ApEinfo_revcolor="#75c6a9"
                     /ApEinfo_fwdcolor="#75c6a9"
     promoter        85..458
                     /label="TEFp"
                     /ApEinfo_revcolor="#b1ff67"
                     /ApEinfo_fwdcolor="#b1ff67"
     primer          complement(126..145)
                     /label="mb684"
                     /ApEinfo_revcolor="#b1ff67"
                     /ApEinfo_fwdcolor="#b1ff67"
     CDS             459..1034
                     /label="natMX6"
                     /ApEinfo_revcolor="#d6b295"
                     /ApEinfo_fwdcolor="#d6b295"
     terminator      1037..1268
                     /label="TEFt"
                     /ApEinfo_revcolor="#d59687"
                     /ApEinfo_fwdcolor="#d59687"
     primer_bind     1172..1191
                     /label="mb705"
                     /ApEinfo_revcolor="#c7b0e3"
                     /ApEinfo_fwdcolor="#c7b0e3"
     primer_bind     complement(1268..1287)
                     /label="rev all"
                     /ApEinfo_revcolor="#f8d3a9"
                     /ApEinfo_fwdcolor="#f8d3a9"
     primer_bind     complement(1341..1360)
                     /label="T7"
                     /ApEinfo_revcolor="#85dae9"
                     /ApEinfo_fwdcolor="#85dae9"
     rep_origin      complement(1600..2282)
                     /label="ColE1 origin"
                     /ApEinfo_revcolor="#9eafd2"
                     /ApEinfo_fwdcolor="#9eafd2"
     CDS             complement(2380..3039)
                     /label="AmpR"
                     /ApEinfo_revcolor="#ffef86"
                     /ApEinfo_fwdcolor="#ffef86"
ORIGIN
        1 gaacgcggcc gccagctgaa gcttcgtacg ctgcaggtcg aCGGATCCCC GGGTTAATTA
       61 Aggcgcgcca gatctgttta gcttgcctcg tccccgccgg gtcacccggc cagcgacatg
      121 gaggcccaga ataccctcct tgacagtctt gacgtgcgca gctcaggggc atgatgtgac
      181 tgtcgcccgt acatttagcc catacatccc catgtataat catttgcatc catacatttt
      241 gatggccgca cggcgcgaag caaaaattac ggctcctcgc tgcagacctg cgagcaggga
      301 aacgctcccc tcacagacgc gttgaattgt ccccacgccg cgcccctgta gagaaatata
      361 aaaggttagg atttgccact gaggttcttc tttcatatac ttccttttaa aatcttgcta
      421 ggatacagtt ctcacatcac atccgaacat aaacaaccat gggtaccact cttgacgaca
      481 cggcttaccg gtaccgcacc agtgtcccgg gggacgccga ggccatcgag gcactggatg
      541 ggtccttcac caccgacacc gtcttccgcg tcaccgccac cggggacggc ttcaccctgc
      601 gggaggtgcc ggtggacccg cccctgacca aggtgttccc cgacgacgaa tcggacgacg
      661 aatcggacga cggggaggac ggcgacccgg actcccggac gttcgtcgcg tacggggacg
      721 acggcgacct ggcgggcttc gtggtcatct cgtactcggc gtggaaccgc cggctgaccg
      781 tcgaggacat cgaggtcgcc ccggagcacc gggggcacgg ggtcgggcgc gcgttgatgg
      841 ggctcgcgac ggagttcgcc ggcgagcggg gcgccgggca cctctggctg gaggtcacca
      901 acgtcaacgc accggcgatc cacgcgtacc ggcggatggg gttcaccctc tgcggcctgg
      961 acaccgccct gtacgacggc accgcctcgg acggcgagcg gcaggcgctc tacatgagca
     1021 tgccctgccc ctaatcagta ctgacaataa aaagattctt gttttcaaga acttgtcatt
     1081 tgtatagttt ttttatattg tagttgttct attttaatca aatgttagcg tgatttatat
     1141 tttttttcgc ctcgacatca tctgcccaga tgcgaagtta agtgcgcaga aagtaatatc
     1201 atgcgtcaat cgtatgtgaa tgctggtcgc tatactgctg tcgattcgat actaacgccg
     1261 ccatccaGTT TAAACGAGCT CGAATTCatc gatgatatca gatccactag tggcctatgc
     1321 ggccgcggat ctgccggtct ccctatagtg agtcgtatta atttcgataa gccaggttaa
     1381 cctgcattaa tgaatcggcc aacgcgcggg gagaggcggt ttgcgtattg ggcgctcttc
     1441 cgcttcctcg ctcactgact cgctgcgctc ggtcgttcgg ctgcggcgag cggtatcagc
     1501 tcactcaaag gcggtaatac ggttatccac agaatcaggg gataacgcag gaaagaacat
     1561 gtgagcaaaa ggccagcaaa aggccaggaa ccgtaaaaag gccgcgttgc tggcgttttt
     1621 ccataggctc cgcccccctg acgagcatca caaaaatcga cgctcaagtc agaggtggcg
     1681 aaacccgaca ggactataaa gataccaggc gtttccccct ggaagctccc tcgtgcgctc
     1741 tcctgttccg accctgccgc ttaccggata cctgtccgcc tttctccctt cgggaagcgt
     1801 ggcgctttct caatgctcac gctgtaggta tctcagttcg gtgtaggtcg ttcgctccaa
     1861 gctgggctgt gtgcacgaac cccccgttca gcccgaccgc tgcgccttat ccggtaacta
     1921 tcgtcttgag tccaacccgg taagacacga cttatcgcca ctggcagcag ccactggtaa
     1981 caggattagc agagcgaggt atgtaggcgg tgctacagag ttcttgaagt ggtggcctaa
     2041 ctacggctac actagaagga cagtatttgg tatctgcgct ctgctgaagc cagttacctt
     2101 cggaaaaaga gttggtagct cttgatccgg caaacaaacc accgctggta gcggtggttt
     2161 ttttgtttgc aagcagcaga ttacgcgcag aaaaaaagga tctcaagaag atcctttgat
     2221 cttttctacg gggtctgacg ctcagtggaa cgaaaactca cgttaaggga ttttggtcat
     2281 gagattatca aaaaggatct tcacctagat ccttttaaat taaaaatgaa gttttaaatc
     2341 aatctaaagt atatatgagt aaacttggtc tgacagttac caatgcttaa tcagtgaggc
     2401 acctatctca gcgatctgtc tatttcgttc atccatagtt gcctgactcc ccgtcgtgta
     2461 gataactacg atacgggagg gcttaccatc tggccccagt gctgcaatga taccgcgaga
     2521 cccacgctca ccggctccag atttatcagc aataaaccag ccagccggaa gggccgagcg
     2581 cagaagtggt cctgcaactt tatccgcctc catccagtct attaattgtt gccgggaagc
     2641 tagagtaagt agttcgccag ttaatagttt gcgcaacgtt gttgccattg ctacaggcat
     2701 cgtggtgtca cgctcgtcgt ttggtatggc ttcattcagc tccggttccc aacgatcaag
     2761 gcgagttaca tgatccccca tgttgtgcaa aaaagcggtt agctccttcg gtcctccgat
     2821 cgttgtcaga agtaagttgg ccgcagtgtt atcactcatg gttatggcag cactgcataa
     2881 ttctcttact gtcatgccat ccgtaagatg cttttctgtg actggtgagt actcaaccaa
     2941 gtcattctga gaatagtgta tgcggcgacc gagttgctct tgcccggcgt caatacggga
     3001 taataccgcg ccacatagca gaactttaaa agtgctcatc attggaaaac gttcttcggg
     3061 gcgaaaactc tcaaggatct taccgctgtt gagatccagt tcgatgtaac ccactcgtgc
     3121 acccaactga tcttcagcat cttttacttt caccagcgtt tctgggtgag caaaaacagg
     3181 aaggcaaaat gccgcaaaaa agggaataag ggcgacacgg aaatgttgaa tactcatact
     3241 cttccttttt caatattatt gaagcattta tcagggttat tgtctcatga gcggatacat
     3301 atttgaatgt atttagaaaa ataaacaaat aggggttccg cgcacatttc cccgaaaagt
     3361 gccacctgac gtctaagaaa ccattattat catgacatta acctataaaa ataggcgtat
     3421 cacgaggccc tttcgtctcg cgcgtttcgg tgatgacggt gaaaacctct gacacatgca
     3481 gctcccggag acggtcacag cttgtctgta agcggatgcc gggagcagac aagcccgtca
     3541 gggcgcgtca gcgggtgttg gcgggtgtcg gggctggctt aactatgcgg catcagagca
     3601 gattgtactg agagtgcacc atatggacat attgtcgtta gaacgcggct acaattaata
     3661 cataacctta tgtatcatac acatacgatt taggtgacac tata
//
