# Supplementary material for: A comprehensive Schizosaccharomyces pombe atlas of physical transcription factor interactions with proteins and chromatin
Source: bioRxiv preprint, doi:10.1101/2024.08.20.607873, version 2 (2024-08-21)
Supplement: Supplemental Data 1 [file 607873_file02.zip › pMB363_pFA6a-6xGly-3xFlag-kanMX.gb]

LOCUS       pMB363_pFA6a-6xGly-3xFl 4255 bp ds-DNA     linear       05-AUG-2024
DEFINITION  .
COMMENT     File name: pMB363_6xGLY_3xFLAG.gbk
FEATURES             Location/Qualifiers
     misc_feature    40..59
                     /label="fwd all"
                     /ApEinfo_revcolor="#c6c9d1"
                     /ApEinfo_fwdcolor="#c6c9d1"
     CDS             61..78
                     /label="6xGly linker"
                     /ApEinfo_revcolor="#c6c9d1"
                     /ApEinfo_fwdcolor="#c6c9d1"
     CDS             61..147
                     /label="Translation 61-147"
                     /translation="GGGGGGDYKDHDGDYKDHDIDYKDDDDK*"
     misc_feature    79..100
                     /label="Flag HR"
                     /ApEinfo_revcolor="#c7b0e3"
                     /ApEinfo_fwdcolor="#c7b0e3"
     CDS             79..147
                     /label="3xFlag"
                     /ApEinfo_revcolor="#85dae9"
                     /ApEinfo_fwdcolor="#85dae9"
     3'UTR           148..384
                     /label="Tadh1"
                     /ApEinfo_revcolor="#85dae9"
                     /ApEinfo_fwdcolor="#85dae9"
     promoter        400..773
                     /label="TEFp"
                     /ApEinfo_revcolor="#ff9ccd"
                     /ApEinfo_fwdcolor="#ff9ccd"
     primer          complement(441..460)
                     /label="mb684"
                     /ApEinfo_revcolor="#84b0dc"
                     /ApEinfo_fwdcolor="#84b0dc"
     CDS             774..1583
                     /label="kanMX"
                     /ApEinfo_revcolor="#f8d3a9"
                     /ApEinfo_fwdcolor="#f8d3a9"
     misc_feature    1586..1817
                     /label="TEFt"
                     /ApEinfo_revcolor="#b1ff67"
                     /ApEinfo_fwdcolor="#b1ff67"
     primer          1721..1740
                     /label="mb705"
                     /ApEinfo_revcolor="#75c6a9"
                     /ApEinfo_fwdcolor="#75c6a9"
     primer_bind     complement(1890..1909)
                     /label="T7"
                     /ApEinfo_revcolor="#85dae9"
                     /ApEinfo_fwdcolor="#85dae9"
     primer_bind     complement(1937..1956)
                     /label="rev all"
                     /ApEinfo_revcolor="#c6c9d1"
                     /ApEinfo_fwdcolor="#c6c9d1"
     rep_origin      complement(2149..2831)
                     /label="ColE1 origin"
                     /ApEinfo_revcolor="#9eafd2"
                     /ApEinfo_fwdcolor="#9eafd2"
     CDS             complement(2929..3588)
                     /label="AmpR"
                     /ApEinfo_revcolor="#ffef86"
                     /ApEinfo_fwdcolor="#ffef86"
ORIGIN
        1 ACGCGGCCGC CAGCTGAAGC TTCGTACGCT GCAGGTCGAC GGATCCCCGG GTTAATTAAC
       61 GGGGGAGGCG GGGGTGGAGA CTACAAAGAC CATGACGGTG ATTATAAAGA TCATGACATC
      121 GACTACAAGG ATGACGATGA CAAGTAGGGC GCGCCACTTC TAAATAAGCG AATTTCTTAT
      181 GATTTATGAT TTTTATTATT AAATAAGTTA TAAAAAAAAT AAGTGTATAC AAATTTTAAA
      241 GTGACTCTTA GGTTTTAAAA CGAAAATTCT TATTCTTGAG TAACTCTTTC CTGTAGGTCA
      301 GGTTGCTTTC TCAGGTATAG TATGAGGTCG CTCTTATTGA CCACACCTCT ACCGGCAGAT
      361 CCGCTAGGGA TAACAGGGTA ATATAGATCT GTTTAGCTTG CCTCGTCCCC GCCGGGTCAC
      421 CCGGCCAGCG ACATGGAGGC CCAGAATACC CTCCTTGACA GTCTTGACGT GCGCAGCTCA
      481 GGGGCATGAT GTGACTGTCG CCCGTACATT TAGCCCATAC ATCCCCATGT ATAATCATTT
      541 GCATCCATAC ATTTTGATGG CCGCACGGCG CGAAGCAAAA ATTACGGCTC CTCGCTGCAG
      601 ACCTGCGAGC AGGGAAACGC TCCCCTCACA GACGCGTTGA ATTGTCCCCA CGCCGCGCCC
      661 CTGTAGAGAA ATATAAAAGG TTAGGATTTG CCACTGAGGT TCTTCTTTCA TATACTTCCT
      721 TTTAAAATCT TGCTAGGATA CAGTTCTCAC ATCACATCCG AACATAAACA ACCATGGGTA
      781 AGGAAAAGAC TCACGTTTCG AGGCCGCGAT TAAATTCCAA CATGGATGCT GATTTATATG
      841 GGTATAAATG GGCTCGCGAT AATGTCGGGC AATCAGGTGC GACAATCTAT CGATTGTATG
      901 GGAAGCCCGA TGCGCCAGAG TTGTTTCTGA AACATGGCAA AGGTAGCGTT GCCAATGATG
      961 TTACAGATGA GATGGTCAGA CTAAACTGGC TGACGGAATT TATGCCTCTT CCGACCATCA
     1021 AGCATTTTAT CCGTACTCCT GATGATGCAT GGTTACTCAC CACTGCGATC CCCGGCAAAA
     1081 CAGCATTCCA GGTATTAGAA GAATATCCTG ATTCAGGTGA AAATATTGTT GATGCGCTGG
     1141 CAGTGTTCCT GCGCCGGTTG CATTCGATTC CTGTTTGTAA TTGTCCTTTT AACAGCGATC
     1201 GCGTATTTCG TCTCGCTCAG GCGCAATCAC GAATGAATAA CGGTTTGGTT GATGCGAGTG
     1261 ATTTTGATGA CGAGCGTAAT GGCTGGCCTG TTGAACAAGT CTGGAAAGAA ATGCATAAGC
     1321 TTTTGCCATT CTCACCGGAT TCAGTCGTCA CTCATGGTGA TTTCTCACTT GATAACCTTA
     1381 TTTTTGACGA GGGGAAATTA ATAGGTTGTA TTGATGTTGG ACGAGTCGGA ATCGCAGACC
     1441 GATACCAGGA TCTTGCCATC CTATGGAACT GCCTCGGTGA GTTTTCTCCT TCATTACAGA
     1501 AACGGCTTTT TCAAAAATAT GGTATTGATA ATCCTGATAT GAATAAATTG CAGTTTCATT
     1561 TGATGCTCGA TGAGTTTTTC TAATCAGTAC TGACAATAAA AAGATTCTTG TTTTCAAGAA
     1621 CTTGTCATTT GTATAGTTTT TTTATATTGT AGTTGTTCTA TTTTAATCAA ATGTTAGCGT
     1681 GATTTATATT TTTTTTCGCC TCGACATCAT CTGCCCAGAT GCGAAGTTAA GTGCGCAGAA
     1741 AGTAATATCA TGCGTCAATC GTATGTGAAT GCTGGTCGCT ATACTGCTGT CGATTCGATA
     1801 CTAACGCCGC CATCCAGTTT AAACGAGCTC GAATTCATCG ATGATATCAG ATCCACTAGT
     1861 GGCCTATGCG GCCGCGGATC TGCCGGTCTC CCTATAGTGA GTCGTATTAA TTTCGATAAG
     1921 CCAGGTTAAC CTGCATTAAT GAATCGGCCA ACGCGCGGGG AGAGGCGGTT TGCGTATTGG
     1981 GCGCTCTTCC GCTTCCTCGC TCACTGACTC GCTGCGCTCG GTCGTTCGGC TGCGGCGAGC
     2041 GGTATCAGCT CACTCAAAGG CGGTAATACG GTTATCCACA GAATCAGGGG ATAACGCAGG
     2101 AAAGAACATG TGAGCAAAAG GCCAGCAAAA GGCCAGGAAC CGTAAAAAGG CCGCGTTGCT
     2161 GGCGTTTTTC CATAGGCTCC GCCCCCCTGA CGAGCATCAC AAAAATCGAC GCTCAAGTCA
     2221 GAGGTGGCGA AACCCGACAG GACTATAAAG ATACCAGGCG TTTCCCCCTG GAAGCTCCCT
     2281 CGTGCGCTCT CCTGTTCCGA CCCTGCCGCT TACCGGATAC CTGTCCGCCT TTCTCCCTTC
     2341 GGGAAGCGTG GCGCTTTCTC AATGCTCACG CTGTAGGTAT CTCAGTTCGG TGTAGGTCGT
     2401 TCGCTCCAAG CTGGGCTGTG TGCACGAACC CCCCGTTCAG CCCGACCGCT GCGCCTTATC
     2461 CGGTAACTAT CGTCTTGAGT CCAACCCGGT AAGACACGAC TTATCGCCAC TGGCAGCAGC
     2521 CACTGGTAAC AGGATTAGCA GAGCGAGGTA TGTAGGCGGT GCTACAGAGT TCTTGAAGTG
     2581 GTGGCCTAAC TACGGCTACA CTAGAAGGAC AGTATTTGGT ATCTGCGCTC TGCTGAAGCC
     2641 AGTTACCTTC GGAAAAAGAG TTGGTAGCTC TTGATCCGGC AAACAAACCA CCGCTGGTAG
     2701 CGGTGGTTTT TTTGTTTGCA AGCAGCAGAT TACGCGCAGA AAAAAAGGAT CTCAAGAAGA
     2761 TCCTTTGATC TTTTCTACGG GGTCTGACGC TCAGTGGAAC GAAAACTCAC GTTAAGGGAT
     2821 TTTGGTCATG AGATTATCAA AAAGGATCTT CACCTAGATC CTTTTAAATT AAAAATGAAG
     2881 TTTTAAATCA ATCTAAAGTA TATATGAGTA AACTTGGTCT GACAGTTACC AATGCTTAAT
     2941 CAGTGAGGCA CCTATCTCAG CGATCTGTCT ATTTCGTTCA TCCATAGTTG CCTGACTCCC
     3001 CGTCGTGTAG ATAACTACGA TACGGGAGGG CTTACCATCT GGCCCCAGTG CTGCAATGAT
     3061 ACCGCGAGAC CCACGCTCAC CGGCTCCAGA TTTATCAGCA ATAAACCAGC CAGCCGGAAG
     3121 GGCCGAGCGC AGAAGTGGTC CTGCAACTTT ATCCGCCTCC ATCCAGTCTA TTAATTGTTG
     3181 CCGGGAAGCT AGAGTAAGTA GTTCGCCAGT TAATAGTTTG CGCAACGTTG TTGCCATTGC
     3241 TACAGGCATC GTGGTGTCAC GCTCGTCGTT TGGTATGGCT TCATTCAGCT CCGGTTCCCA
     3301 ACGATCAAGG CGAGTTACAT GATCCCCCAT GTTGTGCAAA AAAGCGGTTA GCTCCTTCGG
     3361 TCCTCCGATC GTTGTCAGAA GTAAGTTGGC CGCAGTGTTA TCACTCATGG TTATGGCAGC
     3421 ACTGCATAAT TCTCTTACTG TCATGCCATC CGTAAGATGC TTTTCTGTGA CTGGTGAGTA
     3481 CTCAACCAAG TCATTCTGAG AATAGTGTAT GCGGCGACCG AGTTGCTCTT GCCCGGCGTC
     3541 AATACGGGAT AATACCGCGC CACATAGCAG AACTTTAAAA GTGCTCATCA TTGGAAAACG
     3601 TTCTTCGGGG CGAAAACTCT CAAGGATCTT ACCGCTGTTG AGATCCAGTT CGATGTAACC
     3661 CACTCGTGCA CCCAACTGAT CTTCAGCATC TTTTACTTTC ACCAGCGTTT CTGGGTGAGC
     3721 AAAAACAGGA AGGCAAAATG CCGCAAAAAA GGGAATAAGG GCGACACGGA AATGTTGAAT
     3781 ACTCATACTC TTCCTTTTTC AATATTATTG AAGCATTTAT CAGGGTTATT GTCTCATGAG
     3841 CGGATACATA TTTGAATGTA TTTAGAAAAA TAAACAAATA GGGGTTCCGC GCACATTTCC
     3901 CCGAAAAGTG CCACCTGACG TCTAAGAAAC CATTATTATC ATGACATTAA CCTATAAAAA
     3961 TAGGCGTATC ACGAGGCCCT TTCGTCTCGC GCGTTTCGGT GATGACGGTG AAAACCTCTG
     4021 ACACATGCAG CTCCCGGAGA CGGTCACAGC TTGTCTGTAA GCGGATGCCG GGAGCAGACA
     4081 AGCCCGTCAG GGCGCGTCAG CGGGTGTTGG CGGGTGTCGG GGCTGGCTTA ACTATGCGGC
     4141 ATCAGAGCAG ATTGTACTGA GAGTGCACCA TATGGACATA TTGTCGTTAG AACGCGGCTA
     4201 CAATTAATAC ATAACCTTAT GTATCATACA CATACGATTT AGGTGACACT ATAGA
//
